Addgene plasmid #108479: pCR3-vsv-dCEN-Incenp
Purpose: expression of vsv-dCEN-INCENP
Depositing lab: Susanne Lens. Depositing organization: University Medical Centre Utrecht. Publication: The chromosomal passenger complex controls spindle checkpoint function independent from its role in correcting microtubule kinetochore interactions. Vader G, Cruijsen CW, van Harn T, Vromans MJ, Medema RH, Lens SM. Mol Biol Cell. 2007 Nov;18(11):4553-64. doi: 10.1091/mbc.E07-04-0328. Epub 2007 Aug 15. PubMed 17699588.
Backbone
  Vector backbone: pCR3
  Backbone size w/o insert (bp): 5000
  Vector type: Mammalian Expression
Growth in bacteria
  Bacterial resistance: Ampicillin, 100 μg/mL
  Growth temperature: 37°C
  Growth strain: DH5alpha
  Copy number: High Copy
Gene/Insert
  Gene/Insert name: dCEN-INCENP
  Species: H. sapiens (human)
  Insert size (bp): 2622
  Mutation: CEN box removed
  Entrez Gene: INCENP
  Promoter: CMV
  Tag / fusion protein: VSV (N terminal on insert)
  Cloning method: Restriction Enzyme; 5′ cloning site Unknown (unknown if destroyed); 3′ cloning site Unknown (unknown if destroyed)
Terms and licenses: Academic/Nonprofit Terms; Industry Terms: Not Available to Industry
How to cite: pCR3-vsv-dCEN-Incenp was a gift from Susanne Lens (Addgene plasmid # 108479 ; http://n2t.net/addgene:108479 ; RRID:Addgene_108479)
