[The description below was written by a language model from this plasmid's Addgene catalogue record and pLannotate feature annotations shown in this document.]
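Description:
pCR3-vsv-dCEN-Incenp is a mammalian expression plasmid built on the pCR3 backbone for producing a truncated form of human INCENP, the scaffold subunit of the chromosomal passenger complex (CPC). The sequenced construct is about 7.7 kb. It is maintained in E. coli as a high-copy plasmid through a ColE1/pUC-type origin and selected with ampicillin via the β-lactamase gene. An f1 origin is also present, which allows single-stranded DNA production. A separate cassette places the Tn5 NeoR/KanR gene under the SV40 enhancer/early promoter with an HSV TK polyadenylation signal, which would permit G418 selection of transfected mammalian cells.

The payload is driven by the CMV immediate early enhancer and promoter and terminated by the bovine growth hormone poly(A) signal. The roughly 2.6 kb insert encodes INCENP lacking its CEN box, with a VSV epitope tag fused at the N terminus for detection. The tag is listed in the catalogue fields but is not annotated separately in the feature table, where the coding region appears as an INCENP fragment. According to that annotation, the INCENP N terminus binds survivin and borealin to tether the CPC to the inner centromere, while the C terminus associates with Aurora B, so the deletion would be expected to affect centromere targeting rather than kinase binding, although the record does not describe the phenotype. T7 and SP6 promoters flank the insert and can serve for in vitro transcription or as sequencing primer sites. A few short fragment hits (HIV-1 LTR, ble, extra SV40, bGH and AmpR promoter pieces) appear to be annotation remnants of the backbone rather than functional elements. The associated work concerns CPC function in the spindle checkpoint and in correcting microtubule–kinetochore attachments.
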