Features (pLannotate 1.2.2; 18 found; start..end, strand, type, name):
      6..385     +  enhancer       CMV enhancer: human cytomegalovirus immediate early enhancer
    386..589     +  promoter       CMV promoter: human cytomegalovirus (CMV) immediate early promoter
    585..618     +  LTR            5' LTR (truncated) (fragment): truncated 5' long terminal repeat (LTR) from HIV-1
    634..652     +  promoter       T7 promoter: promoter for bacteriophage T7 RNA polymerase
    717..3332    +  CDS            INCENP (fragment): INCE_HUMAN - Experimental evidence at protein level: Swiss-Prot protein existence level 1. Component of the chromosomal passenger complex (CPC), a complex that acts as a key regulator of mitosis. The CPC complex has essential functions at the centromere in ensuring correct chromosome alignment and segregation and is required for chromatin-induced microtubule stabilization and spindle assembly. Acts as a scaffold regulating CPC localization and activity. The C-terminus associates with AURKB or AURKC, the N-terminus associated with BIRC5/survivin and CDCA8/borealin tethers the CPC to the inner c
   3374..3392    -  promoter       SP6 promoter: promoter for bacteriophage SP6 RNA polymerase
   3418..3642    +  polyA_signal   bGH poly(A) signal: bovine growth hormone polyadenylation signal
   3646..3664    +  promoter       SV40 promoter (fragment): SV40 enhancer and early promoter
   3774..4362    -  rep_origin     ori: high-copy-number ColE1/pMB1/pBR322/pUC origin of replication
   4584..4600    +  polyA_signal   bGH poly(A) signal (fragment): bovine growth hormone polyadenylation signal
   4691..4738    -  polyA_signal   HSV TK poly(A) signal: herpes simplex virus thymidine kinase polyadenylation signal (Cole and Stacy, 1985)
   4797..4949    -  CDS            ble (fragment): BLE_KLEPN - Experimental evidence at protein level: Swiss-Prot protein existence level 1. Binding protein with a strong affinity to the bleomycin family of antibiotics. Binds to CL990; an antimitotic-antibiotic compound. From Klebsiella pneumoniae.
   4970..5764    -  CDS            NeoR/KanR: aminoglycoside phosphotransferase from Tn5; aph(3')-II (or nptII); confers resistance to neomycin, kanamycin, and G418 (Geneticin®)
   5799..6156    -  promoter       SV40 promoter: SV40 enhancer and early promoter
   6158..6175    -  promoter       AmpR promoter (fragment): bla
   6216..7076    -  CDS            AmpR: β-lactamase; bla; confers resistance to ampicillin, carbenicillin, and related antibiotics
   7077..7181    -  promoter       AmpR promoter: bla
   7208..7636    +  rep_origin     f1 ori (sequence partly withheld): f1 bacteriophage origin of replication; arrow indicates direction of (+) strand synthesis
>Addgene plasmid #108479 | pCR3-vsv-dCEN-Incenp | addgene full sequence | sequence record 208716 | Addgene NGS Result
GCGTTGACATTGATTATTGACTAGTTATTAATAGTAATCAATTACGGGGTCATTAGTTCATAGCCCATAT
ATGGAGTTCCGCGTTACATAACTTACGGTAAATGGCCCGCCTGGCTGACCGCCCAACGACCCCCGCCCAT
TGACGTCAATAATGACGTATGTTCCCATAGTAACGCCAATAGGGACTTTCCATTGACGTCAATGGGTGGA
GTATTTACGGTAAACTGCCCACTTGGCAGTACATCAAGTGTATCATATGCCAAGTACGCCCCCTATTGAC
GTCAATGACGGTAAATGGCCCGCCTGGCATTATGCCCAGTACATGACCTTATGGGACTTTCCTACTTGGC
AGTACATCTACGTATTAGTCATCGCTATTACCATGGTGATGCGGTTTTGGCAGTACATCAATGGGCGTGG
ATAGCGGTTTGACTCACGGGGATTTCCAAGTCTCCACCCCATTGACGTCAATGGGAGTTTGTTTTGGCAC
CAAAATCAACGGGACTTTCCAAAATGTCGTAACAACTCCGCCCCATTGACGCAAATGGGCGGTAGGCGTG
TACGGTGGGAGGTCTATATAAGCAGAGCTCTCTGGCTAACTAGAGAACCCACTGCTTACTGGCTTATCGA
AATTAATACGACTCACTATAGGGAGACCCAAGCTTGGTACCGGATCCGCCACCATGTACACCGACATCGA
GATGAACCGGTTGGGCAAGGAATTCAGCAAAGAGCCAGAGCTGATGCCCAAAACACCTTCTCAGAAGAAC
CGACGGAAGAAGAGACGGATTTCTTATGTTCAGGATGAAAACAGAGATCCCATCAGGAGAAGGTTATCCC
GCAGAAAGTCTCGGAGCAGCCAGCTGAGCTCCCGACGCCTCCGCAGCAAGGACAGTGTAGAGAAGCTGGC
TACAGTGGTCGGGGAGAACGGCTCCGTTCTGCGGCGTGTGACCCGTGCTGCGGCTGCAGCTGCCGCGGCT
ACCATGGCATTGGCTGCACCTTCTTCACCCACCCCTGAGTCTCCCACGATGCTGACTAAGAAGCCCGAGG
ATAACCACACCCAGTGCCAGCTGGTGCCTGTGGTGGAGATCGGCATCAGTGAGCGCCAGAATGCTGAGCA
GCATGTCACCCAGCTCATGTCCACCGAGCCTCTGCCCCGCACTCTGTCCCCGACTCCAGCTTCAGCCACA
GCTCCAACCTCCCAGGGCATCCCGACATCAGATGAGGAATCAACACCTAAGAAGTCGAAGGCCAGGATAC
TGGAGTCCATCACAGTGAGCTCCCTGATGGCTACACCCCAGGACCCCAAGGGTCAAGGGGTCGGGACGGG
GCGGTCTGCGTCTAAGCTCAGGATTGCGCAGGTCTCCCCTGGCCCACGGGACTCGCCAGCCTTTCCAGAT
TCTCCATGGCGGGAGCGGGTGCTGGCTCCCATCCTGCCGGATAACTTCTCCACGCCCACGGGCTCTCGCA
CGGACTCTCAATCGGTGCGGCACAGCCCGATCGCCCCGTCTTCCCCGAGTCCCCGAGTCTTAGCCCAGAA
GTACTCTCTGGTGGCCAAACAGGAAAGTGTTGTCCGCAGGGCGAGCAGAAGGCTTGCCAAGAAGACTGCC
GAAGAGCCAGCTGCCTCTGGCCGCATCATCTGTCACAGTTACCTGGAGAGGCTCCTGAATGTTGAGGTGC
CCCAGAAAGTTGGTTCTGAGCAGAAGGAACCCCCCGAGGAGGCTGAGCCTGTGGCGGCAGCTGAGCCAGA
GGTCCCTGAGAACAACGGAAATAACTCGTGGCCCCACAATGACACAGAGATCGCCAACAGCACACCCAAC
CCGAAGCCTGCAGCCAGCAGCCCGGAAACACCCTCTGCAGGGCAGCAAGAGGCCAAGACGGACCAAGCAG
ATGGACCCAGAGAGCCACCGCAGAGTGCCAGGAGGAAGCGCAGCTACAAGCAGGCCGTGAGTGAGCTGGA
CGAGGAGCAGCACCTGGAGGATGAGGAGCTGCAGCCCCCCAGGAGCAAGACCCCTTCCTCACCCTGCCCA
GCCAGCAAGGTGGTACGGCCCCTCCGGACCTTTCTGCACACAGTGCAGAGGAACCAGATGCTCACGACCC
CGACCTCAGCCCCACGCAGCGTCATGAAGTCCTTTATTAAGCGCAACACTCCCCTGCGCATGGACCCCAA
GTGCAGCTTCGTCGAGAAGGAGCGGCAGCGCCTGGAGAATCTGCGGCGGAAGGAGGAGGCCGAGCAGCTG
CGCAGGCAGAAGGTGGAGGAGGACAAGCGGCGGCGGCTGGAGGAGGTGAAGCTGAAGCGTGAGGAACGCC
TCCGCAAGGTGCTGCAGGCCCGCGAGCGGGTGGAGCAGATGAAGGAGGAGAAGAAGAAGCAGATTGAGCA
GAAGTTTGCTCAGATCGACGAGAAGACTGAGAAGGCCAAGGAGGAGCGGCTGGCAGAGGAGAAGGCCAAG
AAAAAGGCGGCGGCCAAGAAGATGGAGGAGGTGGAAGCACGCAGGAAGCAGGAAGAGGATGCACGTAGGC
TCAGGTGGCTGCAGCAGGAGGAGGAAGAGCGGCGGCACCAAGAGCTGCTGCAGAAGAAGAAGGAAGAGGA
GCAGGAGCGGCTGCGGAAGGCGGCCGAGGCTAAGCGGCTGGCAGAGCAGCGGGAGCAGGAGCGGCGGGAG
CAGGAGCGGCGCGAGCAGGAGCGGCGCGAGCAGGAGCGGCGGGAGCAGGAGCGGCGCGAGCAGGAGCGAC
AGCTGGCAGAGCAGGAGCGTCGGCGGGAGCAGGAGCGGCTCCAGGCCGAGAGGGAGCTGCAGGAGCGGGA
GAAGGCCCTGCGGCTGCAGAAGGAGCAGCTGCAGAGGGAACTGGAGGAGAAGAAGAAGAAGGAAGAGCAG
CAGCGTCTGGCTGAGCGGCAGCTGCAGGAGGAGCAAGAGAAGAAAGCCAAGGAGGCAGCAGGGGCCAGCA
AGGCCCTGAATGTGACTGTGGACGTGCAGTCTCCAGCTTGTACCTCATATCAGATGACTCCGCAAGGGCA
CAGGGCCCCTCCCAAGATCAACCCAGATAACTACGGGATGGATCTGAATAGCGACGACTCCACCGATGAT
GAGGCCCATCCCCGGAAGCCCATCCCCACCTGGGCCCGAGGCACCCCGCTCAGCCAGGCTATCATTCACC
AGTACTACCACCCACCGAACCTTCTGGAGCTCTTTGGAACCATTCTCCCACTGGACTTGGAGGATATCTT
CAAGAAGAGCAAGCCCCGCTATCACAAGCGCACCAGCTCTGCTGTCTGGAACTCACCGCCCCTGCAGGGC
GCCAGGGTCCCCAGCAGCCTGGCCTACAGCCTGAAGAAGCACAAGCTTTGACTCGAGTAGATGACTAGTC
TAGAGGGCCCTATTCTATAGTGTCACCTAAATGCTAGAGCTCGCTGATCAGCCTCGACTGTGCCTTCTAG
TTGCCAGCCATCTGTTGTTTGCCCCTCCCCCGTGCCTTCCTTGACCCTGGAAGGTGCCACTCCCACTGTC
CTTTCCTAATAAAATGAGGAAATTGCATCGCATTGTCTGAGTAGGTGTCATTCTATTCTGGGGGGTGGGG
TGGGGCAGGACAGCAAGGGGGAGGATTGGGAAGACAATAGCAGGCATGCTGGGGATGCGGTGGGCTCTAT
GGCTTCTGAGGCGGAAAGAACCAGTGGCGGTAATACGGTTATCCACAGAATCAGGGGATAACGCAGGAAA
GAACATGTGAGCAAAAGGCCAGCAAAAGGCCAGGAACCGTAAAAAGGCCGCGTTGCTGGCGTTTTTCCAT
AGGCTCCGCCCCCCTGACGAGCATCACAAAAATCGACGCTCAAGTCAGAGGTGGCGAAACCCGACAGGAC
TATAAAGATACCAGGCGTTTCCCCCTGGAAGCTCCCTCGTGCGCTCTCCTGTTCCGACCCTGCCGCTTAC
CGGATACCTGTCCGCCTTTCTCCCTTCGGGAAGCGTGGCGCTTTCTCATAGCTCACGCTGTAGGTATCTC
AGTTCGGTGTAGGTCGTTCGCTCCAAGCTGGGCTGTGTGCACGAACCCCCCGTTCAGCCCGACCGCTGCG
CCTTATCCGGTAACTATCGTCTTGAGTCCAACCCGGTAAGACACGACTTATCGCCACTGGCAGCAGCCAC
TGGTAACAGGATTAGCAGAGCGAGGTATGTAGGCGGTGCTACAGAGTTCTTGAAGTGGTGGCCTAACTAC
GGCTACACTAGAAGAACAGTATTTGGTATCTGCGCTCTGCTGAAGCCAGTTACCTTCGGAAAAAGAGTTG
GTAGCTCTTGATCCGGCAAACAAACCACCGCTGGTAGCGGTGGTTTTTTTGTTTGCAAGCAGCAGATTAC
GCGCAGAAAAAAAGGATCTCAAGAAGATCCTTTGATCTTTTCTACGGGGTCTGACGCTCAGTGGAACGAA
AACTCACGTTAAGGGATTTTGGTCATGAGATTATCAAAAAGGATCTTCACCTAGATCCTTTTAAATTAAA
AATGAAGTTTTAAATCAATCTAAAGTATATATGAGTAACCTGAGGCTATGGCAGGGCCTGCCGCCCCGAC
GTTGGCTGCGAGCCCTGGGCCTTCACCCGAACTTGGGGGGTGGGGTGGGGAAAAGGAAGAAACGCGGGCG
TATTGGCCCCAATGGGGTCTCGGTGGGGTATCGACAGAGTGCCAGCCCTGGGACCGAACCCCGCGTTTAT
GAACAAACGACCCAACACCGTGCGTTTTATTCTGTCTTTTTATTGCCGTCATAGCGCGGGTTCCTTCCGG
TATTGTCTCCTTCCGTGTTTCAGTTAGCCTCCCCCTAGGGTGGGCGAAGAACTCCAGCATGAGATCCCCG
CGCTGGAGGATCATCCAGCCGGCGTCCCGGAAAACGATTCCGAAGCCCAACCTTTCATAGAAGGCGGCGG
TGGAATCGAAATCTCGTGATGGCAGGTTGGGCGTCGCTTGGTCGGTCATTTCGAACCCCAGAGTCCCGCT
CAGAAGAACTCGTCAAGAAGGCGATAGAAGGCGATGCGCTGCGAATCGGGAGCGGCGATACCGTAAAGCA
CGAGGAAGCGGTCAGCCCATTCGCCGCCAAGCTCTTCAGCAATATCACGGGTAGCCAACGCTATGTCCTG
ATAGCGGTCCGCCACACCCAGCCGGCCACAGTCGATGAATCCAGAAAAGCGGCCATTTTCCACCATGATA
TTCGGCAAGCAGGCATCGCCATGGGTCACGACGAGATCCTCGCCGTCGGGCATGCTCGCCTTGAGCCTGG
CGAACAGTTCGGCTGGCGCGAGCCCCTGATGCTCTTCGTCCAGATCATCCTGATCGACAAGACCGGCTTC
CATCCGAGTACGTGCTCGCTCGATGCGATGTTTCGCTTGGTGGTCGAATGGGCAGGTAGCCGGATCAAGC
GTATGCAGCCGCCGCATTGCATCAGCCATGATGGATACTTTCTCGGCAGGAGCAAGGTGAGATGACAGGA
GATCCTGCCCCGGCACTTCGCCCAATAGCAGCCAGTCCCTTCCCGCTTCAGTGACAACGTCGAGCACAGC
TGCGCAAGGAACGCCCGTCGTGGCCAGCCACGATAGCCGCGCTGCCTCGTCTTGCAGTTCATTCAGGGCA
CCGGACAGGTCGGTCTTGACAAAAAGAACCGGGCGCCCCTGCGCTGACAGCCGGAACACGGCGGCATCAG
AGCAGCCGATTGTCTGTTGTGCCCAGTCATAGCCGAATAGCCTCTCCACCCAAGCGGCCGGAGAACCTGC
GTGCAATCCATCTTGTTCAATCATGCGAAACGATCCTCATCCTGTCTCTTGATCGATCTTTGCAAAAGCC
TAGGCCTCCAAAAAAGCCTCCTCACTACTTCTGGAATAGCTCAGAGGCCGAGGCGGCCTCGGCCTCTGCA
TAAATAAAAAAAATTAGTCAGCCATGGGGCGGAGAATGGGCGGAACTGGGCGGAGTTAGGGGCGGGATGG
GCGGAGTTAGGGGCGGGACTATGGTTGCTGACTAATTGAGATGCATGCTTTGCATACTTCTGCCTGCTGG
GGAGCCTGGGGACTTTCCACACCTGGTTGCTGACTAATTGAGATGCATGCTTTGCATACTTCTGCCTGCT
GGGGAGCCTGGGGACTTTCCACACCCTAACTGACACACATTCCACAGCTGGTTCTTTCCGCCTCAGGACT
CTTCCTTTTTCAATAAATCAATCTAAAGTATATATGAGTAAACTTGGTCTGACAGTTACCAATGCTTAAT
CAGTGAGGCACCTATCTCAGCGATCTGTCTATTTCGTTCATCCATAGTTGCCTGACTCCCCGTCGTGTAG
ATAACTACGATACGGGAGGGCTTACCATCTGGCCCCAGTGCTGCAATGATACCGCGAGACCCACGCTCAC
CGGCTCCAGATTTATCAGCAATAAACCAGCCAGCCGGAAGGGCCGAGCGCAGAAGTGGTCCTGCAACTTT
ATCCGCCTCCATCCAGTCTATTAATTGTTGCCGGGAAGCTAGAGTAAGTAGTTCGCCAGTTAATAGTTTG
CGCAACGTTGTTGCCATTGCTACAGGCATCGTGGTGTCACGCTCGTCGTTTGGTATGGCTTCATTCAGCT
CCGGTTCCCAACGATCAAGGCGAGTTACATGATCCCCCATGTTGTGCAAAAAAGCGGTTAGCTCCTTCGG
TCCTCCGATCGTTGTCAGAAGTAAGTTGGCCGCAGTGTTATCACTCATGGTTATGGCAGCACTGCATAAT
TCTCTTACTGTCATGCCATCCGTAAGATGCTTTTCTGTGACTGGTGAGTACTCAACCAAGTCATTCTGAG
AATAGTGTATGCGGCGACCGAGTTGCTCTTGCCCGGCGTCAATACGGGATAATACCGCGCCACATAGCAG
AACTTTAAAAGTGCTCATCATTGGAAAACGTTCTTCGGGGCGAAAACTCTCAAGGATCTTACCGCTGTTG
AGATCCAGTTCGATGTAACCCACTCGTGCACCCAACTGATCTTCAGCATCTTTTACTTTCACCAGCGTTT
CTGGGTGAGCAAAAACAGGAAGGCAAAATGCCGCAAAAAAGGGAATAAGGGCGACACGGAAATGTTGAAT
ACTCATACTCTTCCTTTTTCAATATTATTGAAGCATTTATCAGGGTTATTGTCTCATGAGCGGATACATA
TTTGAATGTATTTAGAAAAATAAACAAATAGGGGTTCCGCGCACATTTCCCCGAAAAGTGCCACCTG
[124 nt withheld, positions 7208-7331]
C
[91 nt withheld, positions 7333-7423]
A
[49 nt withheld, positions 7425-7473]
CCTTTGACGTTGGAGTCCACGTTCTTT
[37 nt withheld, positions 7501-7537]
ACCCTATCTCGGTCTATTCTTTTGATTTATAAGGGATTTTGCCGATTTCGGCCTATTGGTTAAAAAATGA
GCTGATTTAACAAAAATTTAACGCGAATTTTAACAAAATATTAACGCTTACAATTTACGCGC
